Addgene plasmid #79882: pMT-ubb-Avi-Cerulean-Rpl10a
Purpose: Ubiquitin promoter driving Avi-tagged protein containing Cerulean protein fused to zebrafish Rpl10a ribosomal unit (Tryon et al. 2012); flanked by Tol2 sequences
Depositing lab: Tatjana Sauka-Spengler. Depositing organization: University of Oxford. Publication: Biotagging of Specific Cell Populations in Zebrafish Reveals Gene Regulatory Logic Encoded in the Nuclear Transcriptome. Trinh LA, Chong-Morrison V, Gavriouchkina D, Hochgreb-Hagele T, Senanayake U, Fraser SE, Sauka-Spengler T. Cell Rep. 2017 Apr 11;19(2):425-440. doi: 10.1016/j.celrep.2017.03.045. PubMed 28402863.
Backbone
  Vector backbone: pMT
  Total vector size (bp): 8566
  Vector type: Bacterial Expression
Growth in bacteria
  Bacterial resistance: Ampicillin, 100 μg/mL
  Growth temperature: 37°C
  Growth strain: DH5alpha
  Copy number: High Copy
Gene/Insert
  Gene/Insert name: Cerulean protein fused to zebrafish Rpl10a ribosomal unit
  Species: D. rerio (zebrafish)
  Insert size (bp): 1748
  Entrez Gene: rpl10a (a.k.a. wu:fb94f08, zgc:73082, zgc:86881)
  Promoter: Ubiquitin
  Tag / fusion protein: Avi (N terminal on insert)
  Cloning method: Gibson Cloning
  Sequencing primers: 5′ ACATGGGAGAAGTGCAAAACA; 3′ gcatgcgtttaaacccgggatatc
Resource information
  A portion of this plasmid was derived from a plasmid made by: Ubiquitin promoter from Addgene plasmid 27320 (Mosimann et al., 2011). Rpl10a ORF (648 bp) from Addgene plasmid 42236 (Tryon et al. 2012)
Terms and licenses: Academic/Nonprofit Terms; Industry Terms: Not Available to Industry
How to cite: pMT-ubb-Avi-Cerulean-Rpl10a was a gift from Tatjana Sauka-Spengler (Addgene plasmid # 79882 ; http://n2t.net/addgene:79882 ; RRID:Addgene_79882)
