[The description below was written by a language model from this plasmid's Addgene catalogue record and pLannotate feature annotations shown in this document.]
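Description:
pMT-ubb-Avi-Cerulean-Rpl10a is an 8,566 bp Tol2 transposon-based transgenesis plasmid built on the pMT backbone for making transgenic zebrafish, although the repository lists its vector type as bacterial expression. It is propagated in E. coli as a high-copy plasmid through a ColE1/pUC-type origin and selected with ampicillin via the β-lactamase gene. An f1 phage origin and pBluescript-derived remnants (lac promoter/operator, lacZα and lacI fragments, T3 and T7 promoters, MCS fragments) are also present and reflect the cloning backbone rather than the payload.

The payload is a ubiquitin (ubb) promoter, taken from a previously published zebrafish ubiquitin promoter plasmid, driving broad expression of a fusion protein. This consists of an N-terminal Avi tag, the cyan fluorescent protein Cerulean, and the zebrafish large-subunit ribosomal protein Rpl10a. The automated annotation places mCerulean directly upstream of the Rpl10a ORF, separated by a short linker. It labels the ORF by homology to human RPL10A, but the catalogue entry specifies the zebrafish gene. An SV40 polyadenylation signal lies downstream, annotated on the opposite strand. The ubb promoter, the Avi tag and the flanking Tol2 arms are not picked up in the feature table, and the short CEN4 hit within the unannotated region is probably a spurious match.

The Avi tag is a substrate peptide for the biotin ligase BirA. Where BirA is co-expressed, tagged ribosomes can therefore be biotinylated in vivo and captured on streptavidin, while Cerulean reports expression. This matches the associated publication's "biotagging" approach for profiling specific cell populations in zebrafish, here by isolating ribosome-associated transcripts.
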