Features (pLannotate 1.2.2; 17 found; start..end, strand, type, name):
    353..941     +  rep_origin     ori: high-copy-number ColE1/pMB1/pBR322/pUC origin of replication
   1124..1216    +  CDS            lacI (fragment): lac repressor; lacI; The lac repressor binds to the lac operator to inhibit transcription in E. coli. This inhibition can be relieved by adding lactose or isopropyl-β-D-thiogalactopyranoside (IPTG).
   1229..1250    +  protein_bind   CAP binding site: CAP binding activates transcription in the presence of cAMP. E. coli catabolite activator protein
   1265..1295    +  promoter       lac promoter: promoter for the E. coli lac operon
   1303..1319    +  protein_bind   lac operator: The lac repressor binds to the lac operator to inhibit transcription in E. coli. This inhibition can be relieved by adding lactose or isopropyl-β-D-thiogalactopyranoside (IPTG). lac repressor encoded by lacI
   1364..1382    +  promoter       T3 promoter: promoter for bacteriophage T3 RNA polymerase
   1395..1435    +  misc_feature   MCS (fragment): pBluescript multiple cloning site
   4701..4724    -  misc_feature   CEN4 (fragment): S. cerevisiae CEN4 centromere
   5249..5965    +  CDS            mCerulean: mCerulean is a basic (constitutively fluorescent) cyan fluorescent protein published in 2005, derived from Aequorea victoria. It is reported to be a very rapidly-maturing monomer.
   5980..6013    +  misc_feature   MCS (fragment): multiple cloning site
   6014..6658    +  CDS            RPL10A: RL10A_HUMAN - Also known as NEDD6. Experimental evidence at protein level: Swiss-Prot protein existence level 1. Component of the large ribosomal subunit. From Homo sapiens (Human).
   6686..6704    -  promoter       T7 promoter: promoter for bacteriophage T7 RNA polymerase
   6711..6845    -  polyA_signal   SV40 poly(A) signal: SV40 polyadenylation signal
   7142..7297    +  CDS            lacZα (fragment): LacZα fragment of β-galactosidase; lacZ fragment
   7302..7730    +  rep_origin     f1 ori (sequence partly withheld): f1 bacteriophage origin of replication; arrow indicates direction of (+) strand synthesis
   7783..7887    +  promoter       AmpR promoter: bla
   7888..182     +  CDS            AmpR (across the origin): β-lactamase; bla; confers resistance to ampicillin, carbenicillin, and related antibiotics
>Addgene plasmid #79882 | pMT-ubb-Avi-Cerulean-Rpl10a | depositor full sequence | sequence record 149785 | pMT-ubb-Avi-Cerulean-Rpl10a sequence 8566 bps
GGTTTATTGCTGATAAATCTGGAGCCGGTGAGCGTGGGTCTCGCGGTATCATTGCAGCACTGGGGCCAGA
TGGTAAGCCCTCCCGTATCGTAGTTATCTACACGACGGGGAGTCAGGCAACTATGGATGAACGAAATAGA
CAGATCGCTGAGATAGGTGCCTCACTGATTAAGCATTGGTAACTGTCAGACCAAGTTTACTCATATATAC
TTTAGATTGATTTAAAACTTCATTTTTAATTTAAAAGGATCTAGGTGAAGATCCTTTTTGATAATCTCAT
GACCAAAATCCCTTAACGTGAGTTTTCGTTCCACTGAGCGTCAGACCCCGTAGAAAAGATCAAAGGATCT
TCTTGAGATCCTTTTTTTCTGCGCGTAATCTGCTGCTTGCAAACAAAAAAACCACCGCTACCAGCGGTGG
TTTGTTTGCCGGATCAAGAGCTACCAACTCTTTTTCCGAAGGTAACTGGCTTCAGCAGAGCGCAGATACC
AAATACTGTCCTTCTAGTGTAGCCGTAGTTAGGCCACCACTTCAAGAACTCTGTAGCACCGCCTACATAC
CTCGCTCTGCTAATCCTGTTACCAGTGGCTGCTGCCAGTGGCGATAAGTCGTGTCTTACCGGGTTGGACT
CAAGACGATAGTTACCGGATAAGGCGCAGCGGTCGGGCTGAACGGGGGGTTCGTGCACACAGCCCAGCTT
GGAGCGAACGACCTACACCGAACTGAGATACCTACAGCGTGAGCTATGAGAAAGCGCCACGCTTCCCGAA
GGGAGAAAGGCGGACAGGTATCCGGTAAGCGGCAGGGTCGGAACAGGAGAGCGCACGAGGGAGCTTCCAG
GGGGAAACGCCTGGTATCTTTATAGTCCTGTCGGGTTTCGCCACCTCTGACTTGAGCGTCGATTTTTGTG
ATGCTCGTCAGGGGGGCGGAGCCTATGGAAAAACGCCAGCAACGCGGCCTTTTTACGGTTCCTGGCCTTT
TGCTGGCCTTTTGCTCACATGTTCTTTCCTGCGTTATCCCCTGATTCTGTGGATAACCGTATTACCGCCT
TTGAGTGAGCTGATACCGCTCGCCGCAGCCGAACGACCGAGCGCAGCGAGTCAGTGAGCGAGGAAGCGGA
AGAGCGCCCAATACGCAAACCGCCTCTCCCCGCGCGTTGGCCGATTCATTAATGCAGCTGGCACGACAGG
TTTCCCGACTGGAAAGCGGGCAGTGAGCGCAACGCAATTAATGTGAGTTAGCTCACTCATTAGGCACCCC
AGGCTTTACACTTTATGCTTCCGGCTCGTATGTTGTGTGGAATTGTGAGCGGATAACAATTTCACACAGG
AAACAGCTATGACCATGATTACGCCAAGCGCGCAATTAACCCTCACTAAAGGGAACAAAAGCTGGAGCTC
CACCGCGGTGGCGGCCGCTCTAGAACTAGTGGATCTGCTGGGCTTGCTGAAGGTAGGGGGTCAAGAACCA
GAGGTGTAAAGTACTTGAGTAATTTTACTTGATTACTGTACTTAAGTATTATTTTTGGGGATTTTTACTT
TACTTGAGTACAATTAAAAATCAATACTTTTACTTTTACTTAATTACATTTTTTTAGAAAAAAAAGTACT
TTTTACTCCTTACAATTTTATTTACAGTCAAAAAGTACTTATTTTTTGGAGATCACTTGGGCCCGGCTCG
AACCAGCAAAGTTCTAGAATTTGTCGAAACATTTATGTTATATATTTCCTGAAAAAAATTCTGAGTAAGT
TCTTAAGTGTTATTGCCAGCAACATAAACAACAGACGGCAAAATGAATAAATGATAACAAAGCAGTAGGC
TTAAATAAACCTAATTTTTATAGGCTGTTCTCTACAACCCTCAAACAGTGATTAGTTTTGTACTTATAAA
CTTGCCCTTTCATTCATATTTCAAGAAAATTGGTTCAGAAGATCTGGATATTCTAGCAGTTGTTCAAGCT
CATGGAGGGATCAGTGACCTGATTCCACAATGACTAGGCCTAATCCAGAAATTAGATGACTGTCAACATA
AAAAGGCACAGCACTCACTAGCTGCCCTATATATTTTATTATATTTTACATATATTATTTTATTTATTTA
GCTCTGAGTGCTGTACTTTCTGGTTAAAGAAAACTGCTTACAACAGCTAACCTGTACTACCTCAGGCTCA
GGGAATTTGGAACAGGTTTGTCTGGTTTGTTTCTTTAACCATGCATGCTTGTTTTCAACTATGGCAACAC
AGTCACATGGGACATTACAGAAATGATTTGTCGATGACATGCGACTTTTCTTTAATAAAGCGCAAAGATC
CCAAAAAGCAAACTTTTAACAAAAATCATATAATTATATTTTCAATCCAGCTTTGTAGCAACTTTGTGCT
GCTGTTCACTCAGCAACAGATAGTCAGTATAAGGTCAGTGTGTCTCAAAGCAGTGCCATCTGTTTCACAC
ATTGCGTTCTATATATAAGTGTGCTGGTTGACACGACACTGTATAAGGCCTAGGCTAAAACACAAACAAT
GTAGAATGACACTGTGTTTTTTTTGTAAACAAATGTTGTTTTTGGTTAAACATCTTTGTGAAAACATCCT
CCTGTCATGTATTTGCTATATTCAAATGTTAAACCCGTGCAGAATAGAACATATACAAAAAAAAACAACA
CAACACATTTTTAAACATTATTAAATATCAAGTATTGCTGGCAGTTCTGTTTCTGTTTTACAGTACCCTT
TGCCACAGTTCTCCGCTTTTCCTGGTCCAGATTCCACAAGTCTGATTCACCAATAGCAAAGCGAATAAAC
AACCAAAGCAGCCAATCACTGCTTGTAGACTGTCCTGCGAGACCGGCCCATTCCAGCACATTCTGGAAAC
TTCCTTTATATGATAATTATAAATACATTTAAATTATTGATACAAAACATGTAATTCCTAGAACATAACC
ATAGCAATCATTAGTTTTCAGGGTAATTATGTATTTTTAGGATTTGACTGCGGAAAGATCTGGTCATGTG
ACGTCTCATGAACGTCACGGCCCTGGGTTTCTATAAATACAGTAGGACTCTCGACCATCGGCAGATTTTT
CGAAGAAGAAGATCAGTTTCAGGAGCCGTACTGTTCCGTTTCAACGCAAATATTAACGGTAAGAGCGAAT
TTCCTAGTTTGTTTTCATGCCATTCTTTAAAACCATAGCGTATTACTTTAATTATAGTAAACTTTCGCTT
TCTTTATTACAAGAGACGTTTTGTGTTGATTCTCCGCGGACATTTTCGGTCAGACAATCAGAAAATGACC
GCGGAGGACCAGTAACTTGCATTACACGTAAGTTAAATCTTCGTGTATTAAAATGGTTAGGTTGTTAACG
TCAAATAGGTTACCGTGTTTGCGTGTGATCAGGTTGGTTTTGTTAGATTTTTGTCAGTATTTTTAATTTA
TTTGTTTTAGTTTATTTATTTTTTTTGCTGAATCATAGTTTGTGAACAAAGAACCCGGATGTTACATACA
GTACAGCCGCCATGTTACAGAGAGTTATAACTTAATCATTTTAAAAATAATTTTGCCTTACTTTTAGTTT
GTCATGTTGAGAAATGAGGAAATGTTAAAATGAGGAAATATCCAATTAATTTAATATATCAAAATAATCC
ATGATTACAATGCACTGAACTGGAGAAAATTAAGATGTTTTCTAGTGTCATGAAACAAATGTAAGAGATG
TACATTGTAGATGTTTTATGTCAAGAATTGGCTAGTTGATGCAGCATACTGGCGATACTCAGTTGTAATA
ACAGTAACGTTACATGTTAATAGACTACTGAGTATGCTGTTCTGTCTATGTATGCTCTGTAAGCTACGAG
AAGGACTTTTTTAAACAGTAAAGGGTGCAATATTTTTACAAATTGAATTAAATAAAGGCTGTCTATTAAG
TAATATGCTTGATATTTTTCTTACTTGATCGGAAATAAGAAAAAATATAAACGTTGTTGCTCTAAAAATC
CTAGTTCAGTTTAGCCAACCACAAATACCTTTTTGTTCCTCCAACAGTTTTTTTTTCTTCTCTATAATAT
TTGGCAGTCTATAGTACTCCAAATGTTTCCCCACAGTCTAACTAATTGGTACAGCCAAAATCATGACACT
TATTGCAATAATAATTTTGGTTCATTGGCATTGTTGATAGCCTGTGCCACTAATATGGTCGATTGATCAT
GCTTCAGGAAGAAAACTATATTGTTTGATGTAAGATTATTAAATCTTCACCTGCTTCCATTACAAACTAT
TCCCATCTTATTGAATTCTGGTATGTCTTAAAGGATTAGTTCACTTCCCAAATCAAAATTTACTTAGCCT
TTTTTCATCCATGATCCCTTTTTTTCATCATTAATGAAGAAATTGTTTTTGAAAAAGTTTCAAGATTTTT
TTCTCTATATTGTGGAGCTTGTTAGTTTAAAATTCCAAAATGCAATATGTGGCTTCAAATGGTTCTAAAT
GATCCCAGTCAAGGAATAACAGTCTTATCTAATGAAACCATTAGACCTTTAAAAATAAAAAAAATAAAAG
TATTTATTTTTAAATGACTGAGTGATTAAGTTGAATTTCAGCGTTTCCTTACTGTGTAGAAGTCCTTCCT
TACTGGCCCCACCCTTTGGTTCTCTGCCAATCTGCTACCTAATGTAATGTTGTGGAACATTATTATTCTT
TATTTCTTAATTTTTTATTTTTTATTTTAAAACAATGTAAACTGCACAGATGTGCAGTTTGTTTAAAATG
GCCAATGCTTTGGAAATGCATGACATAATTAGATTTCATGATGCACAAAGCCAAATCTCAGAGCTTGTGC
AAAATGAGCTATCATTTCACTAGGTAAGACCCTAAATTTTCATATAGGATCATTTGGACAATTTTGCTGC
AGGTAAAATGCATTCTATAGTCCACTGTCAGCCATTGTTTTGGATAGTATTTATTTTTCTCTACAAGTAT
AGTCAATAGTTTTCTATTATTTTAAAGGTTTGTAACATTTAAGGGTGACCAAATGCAAAGTAAAATTTCA
TTTTCGGGTGAACTATCTCGTTTAACATGGGAGAAGTGCAAAACATACATTATTGGCTAGAACATTGTAG
TATTTTTTAAATGGAAATGTGTGATTGCTAATCTTACTTTGAATTTGTTTACAGATGGCTGGTGGCCTGA
ATGACATCTTTGAGGCCCAGAAGATCGAGTGGCATGAGGGAGGAGAGAACCTGTACTTCCAGGGAGGAAT
GGTGAGCAAGGGCGAGGAGCTGTTCACCGGGGTGGTGCCCATCCTGGTCGAGCTGGACGGCGACGTAAAC
GGCCACAAGTTCAGCGTGTCCGGCGAGGGCGAGGGCGATGCCACCTACGGCAAGCTGACCCTGAAGTTCA
TCTGCACCACCGGCAAGCTGCCCGTGCCCTGGCCCACCCTCGTGACCACCCTGACCTGGGGCGTGCAGTG
CTTCGCCCGCTACCCCGACCACATGAAGCAGCACGACTTCTTCAAGTCCGCCATGCCCGAAGGCTACGTC
CAGGAGCGCACCATCTTCTTCAAGGACGACGGCAACTACAAGACCCGCGCCGAGGTGAAGTTCGAGGGCG
ACACCCTGGTGAACCGCATCGAGCTGAAGGGCATCGACTTCAAGGAGGACGGCAACATCCTGGGGCACAA
GCTGGAGTACAACGCCATCAGCGACAACGTCTATATCACCGCCGACAAGCAGAAGAACGGCATCAAGGCC
AACTTCAAGATCCGCCACAACATCGAGGACGGCAGCGTGCAGCTCGCCGACCACTACCAGCAGAACACCC
CCATCGGCGACGGCCCCGTGCTGCTGCCCGACAACCACTACCTGAGCACCCAGTCCAAGCTGAGCAAAGA
CCCCAACGAGAAGCGCGATCACATGGTCCTGCTGGAGTTCGTGACCGCCGCCGGGATCACTCTCGGCATG
GACGAGCTGTACAAGGCCGCTGCATCGGGCCGGACTCAGATCTCGAGCTCAAGCTTCGAATTCAGCAAGG
TCTCGAGAGACACGTTGTACGAGGCCGTTAAGGAGGTCCAGGCCGGTTCCCGTCGCAAGAAGAGAAAGTT
TCTTGAAACCGTGGAACTCCAGATCAGCTTGAAGAACTACGACCCTCAGAAGGACAAGCGTTTCTCAGGC
ACTGTCAGGCTGAAGACCACCCCGCGGCCCAAGTTCTCTGTCTGCGTTCTTGGAGACCAGCAGCATTGTG
ATGAAGCAAAGGCCGCTGAACTGCCACACATGGACATTGAGGCTCTTAAGAAGCTCAATAAGAACAAGAA
ACTGGTCAAGAAGCTGGCAAAGAAGTACGATGCTTTCCTGGCCTCTGAGTCTCTGATCAAGCAGATTCCT
CGTATCCTGGGCCCTGGCCTCAACAAGGCAGGAAAGTTTCCCTCTCTGCTCACCCATAATGAGAACCTGG
GCACCAAGGTGGATGAGGTGAAATCCACCATCAAATTCCAGATGAAGAAGGTTCTGTGTCTGGCTGTGGC
CGTGGGTCATGTGAAGATGAGTGAGGAAGAGCTGGTCTACAACATCCACCTGGCTGTCAACTTCCTGGTG
TCTCTGCTGAAGAAGAACTGGCAAAACGTCAGAGCTCTTTACATCAAGAGCACCATGGGAAAACCACAGC
GCCTCTACTAGTAGAATTCATACGTATCCGGACTCCCTATAGTGAGTCGTATTAACCGGTGATCCAGACA
TGATAAGATACATTGATGAGTTTGGACAAACCACAACTAGAATGCAGTGAAAAAAATGCTTTATTTGTGA
AATTTGTGATGCTATTGCTTTATTTGTAACCATTATAAGCTGCAATAAACAAGTTAACAACAACAATTGC
ATTCATTTTATGTTTCAGGTTCAGGGGGAGGTGTGGGAGGTTTTTTGATATCCCGGGTTTAAACGCATGC
AGATCTAATACTCAAGTACAATTTTAATGGAGTACTTTTTTACTTTTACTCAAGTAAGATTCTAGCCAGA
TACTTTTACTTTTAATTGAGTAAAATTTTCCCTAAGTACTTGTACTTTCACTTGAGTAAAATTTTTGAGT
ACTTTTTACACCTCTGTCAAGAACCATATGCCGGTACCCAATCGCCCTATAGGACGTCGTATTACGCGCG
CTCACTGGCCGTCGTTTTACAACGTCGTGACTGGGAAAACCCTGGCGTTACCCAACTTAATCGCCTTGCA
GCACATCCCCCTTTCGCCAGCTGGCGTAATAGCGAAGAGGCCCGCACCGATCGCCCTTCCCAACAGTTGC
GCAGCCTGAATGGCGAATGGG
[124 nt withheld, positions 7302-7425]
C
[91 nt withheld, positions 7427-7517]
A
[49 nt withheld, positions 7519-7567]
CCTTTGACGTTGGAGTCCACGTTCTTT
[37 nt withheld, positions 7595-7631]
ACCCTATCTCGGTCTATTCTTTTGATTTATAAGGGATTTTGCCGATTTCGGCCTATTGGTTAAAAAATGA
GCTGATTTAACAAAAATTTAACGCGAATTTTAACAAAATATTAACGCTTACAATTTAGGTGGCACTTTTC
GGGGAAATGTGCGCGGAACCCCTATTTGTTTATTTTTCTAAATACATTCAAATATGTATCCGCTCATGAG
ACAATAACCCTGATAAATGCTTCAATAATATTGAAAAAGGAAGAGTATGAGTATTCAACATTTCCGTGTC
GCCCTTATTCCCTTTTTTGCGGCATTTTGCCTTCCTGTTTTTGCTCACCCAGAAACGCTGGTGAAAGTAA
AAGATGCTGAAGATCAGTTGGGTGCACGAGTGGGTTACATCGAACTGGATCTCAACAGCGGTAAGATCCT
TGAGAGTTTTCGCCCCGAAGAACGTTTTCCAATGATGAGCACTTTTAAAGTTCTGCTATGTGGCGCGGTA
TTATCCCGTATTGACGCCGGGCAAGAGCAACTCGGTCGCCGCATACACTATTCTCAGAATGACTTGGTTG
AGTACTCACCAGTCACAGAAAAGCATCTTACGGATGGCATGACAGTAAGAGAATTATGCAGTGCTGCCAT
AACCATGAGTGATAACACTGCGGCCAACTTACTTCTGACAACGATCGGAGGACCGAAGGAGCTAACCGCT
TTTTTGCACAACATGGGGGATCATGTAACTCGCCTTGATCGTTGGGAACCGGAGCTGAATGAAGCCATAC
CAAACGACGAGCGTGACACCACGATGCCTGTAGCAATGGCAACAACGTTGCGCAAACTATTAACTGGCGA
ACTACTTACTCTAGCTTCCCGGCAACAATTAATAGACTGGATGGAGGCGGATAAAGTTGCAGGACCACTT
CTGCGCTCGGCCCTTCCGGCTGGCT
