>Addgene plasmid #79882 | pMT-ubb-Avi-Cerulean-Rpl10a | addgene partial sequence | sequence record 157289 | EBV-rev 5'-GTGGTTTGTCCAAACTCATC-3'
GGTTAATACGACTCACTATAGGGAGTCCGGATACGTATGAATTCTACTAGTAGAGGCGCTGTGGTTTTCC
CATGGTGCTCTTGATGTAAAGAGCTCTGACGTTTTGCCAGTTCTTCTTCAGCAGAGACACCAGGAAGTTG
ACAGCCAGGTGGATGTTGTAGACCAGCTCTTCCTCACTCATCTTCACATGACCCACGGCCACAGCCAGAC
ACAGAACCTTCTTCATCTGGAATTTGATGGTGGATTTCACCTCATCCACCTTGGTGCCCAGGTTCTCATT
ATGGGTGAGCAGAGAGGGAAACTTTCCTGCCTTGTTGAGGCCAGGGCCCAGGATACGAGGAATCTGCTTG
ATCAGAGACTCAGAGGCCAGGAAAGCATCGTACTTCTTTGCCAGCTTCTTGACCAGTTTCTTGTTCTTAT
TGAGCTTCTTAAGAGCCTCAATGTCCATGTGTGGCAGTTCAGCGGCCTTTGCTTCATCACAATGCTGCTG
GTCTCCAAGAACGCAGACAGAGAACTTGGGCCGCGGGGTGGTCTTCAGCCTGACAGTGCCTGAGAAACGC
TTGTCCTTCTGAGGGTCGTAGTTCTTCAAGCTGATCTGGAGTTCCACGGTTTCAAGAAACTTTCTCTTCT
TGCGACGGGAACCGGCCTGGACCTCCTTAACGGCCTCGTACAACGTGTCTCTCGAGACCTTGCTGAATTC
GAAGCTTGAGCTCGAGATCTGAGTCCGGCCCGATGCAGCGGCCTTGTACAGCTCGTCCATGCCGAGAGTG
ATCCCGGCGGCGGTCACGAACTCCAGCAGGACCATGTGATCGCGCTTCTCGTTGGGGTCTTTGCTCAGCT
TGGACTGGGTGCTCAGGTAGTGGTTGTCGGGCAGCAGCACGGGGCCGTCGCCGATGGGGGTGTTCTGCTG
GTAGTGGTCG
