>Addgene plasmid #79882 | pMT-ubb-Avi-Cerulean-Rpl10a | addgene partial sequence | sequence record 157290 | pBluescript-SK 5'-tctagaactagtggatc-3'
AGAACCAGAGGTGTAAAGTACTTGAGTAATTTTACTTGATTACTGTACTTAAGTATTATTTTTGGGGATT
TTTACTTTACTTGAGTACAATTAAAAATCAATACTTTTACTTTTACTTAATTACATTTTTTTAGAAAAAA
AAGTACTTTTTACTCCTTACAATTTTATTTACAGTCAAAAAGTACTTATTTTTTGGAGATCACTTGGGCC
CGGCTCGAACCAGCAAAGTTCTAGAATTTGTCGAAACATTTATGTTATATATTTCCTGAAAAAAATTCTG
AGTAAGTTCTTAAGTGTTATTGCCAGCAACATAAACAACAGACGGCAAAATGAATAAATGATAACAAAGC
AGTAGGCTTAAATAAACCTAATTTTTATAGGCTGTTCTCTACAACCCTCAAACAGTGATTAGTTTTGTAC
TTATAAACTTGCCCTTTCATTCATATTTCAAGAAAATTGGTTCAGAAGATCTGGATATTCTAGCAGTTGT
TCAAGCTCATGGAGGGATCAGTGACCTGATTCCACAATGACTAGGCCTAATCCAGAAATTAGATGACTGT
CAACATAAAAAGGCACAGCACTCACTAGCTGCCCTATATATTTTATTATATTTTACATATATTATTTTAT
TTATTTAGCTCTGAGTGCTGTACTTTCTGGTTAAAGAAAACTGCTTACAACAGCTAACCTGTACTACCTC
AGGCTCAGGGAATTTGGAACAGGTTTGTCTGGTTTGTTTCTTTAACCATGCATGCTTGTTTTCAACTATG
GCAACACAGTCACATGGGACATTACAGAAATGATTTGTCGATGACATGCGACTTTTCTTTAATAAAGCGC
AAAGATCCCAAAAAGCAAACTTTTAACAAAAATCATATAATTATATTTTCAATCCAGCTTTGTAGCAACT
TTGTGCTGCTGTTCAC
