>Addgene plasmid #79882 | pMT-ubb-Avi-Cerulean-Rpl10a | addgene partial sequence | sequence record 157934 | EGFP-N 5'-CGTCGCCGTCCAGCTCGACCAG-3'
GCTCCTCGCCCTTGCTCACCATTCCTCCCTGGAAGTACAGGTTCTCTCCTCCCTCATGCCACTCGATCTT
CTGGGCCTCAAAGATGTCATTCAGGCCACCAGCCATCTGTAAACAAATTCAAAGTAAGATTAGCAATCAC
ACATTTCCATTTAAAAAATACTACAATGTTCTAGCCAATAATGTATGTTTTGCACTTCTCCCATGTTAAA
CGAGATAGTTCACCCGAAAATGAAATTTTACTTTGCATTTGGTCACCCTTAAATGTTACAAACCTTTAAA
ATAATAGAAAACTATTGACTATACTTGTAGAGAAAAATAAATACTATCCAAAACAATGGCTGACAGTGGA
CTATAGAATGCATTTTACCTGCAGCAAAATTGTCCAAATGATCCTATATGAAAATTTAGGGTCTTACCTA
GTGAAATGATAGCTCATTTTGCACAAGCTCTGAGATTTGGCTTTGTGCATCATGAAATCTAATTATGTCA
TGCATTTCCAAAGCATTGGCCATTTTAAACAAACTGCACATCTGTGCAGTTTACATTGTTTTAAAATAAA
AAATAAAAAATTAAGAAATAAAGAATAATAATGTTCCACAACATTACATTAGGTAGCAGATTGGCAGAGA
ACCAAAGGGTGGGGCCAGTAAGGAAGGACTTCTACACAGTAAGGAAACGCTGAAATTCAACTTAATCACT
CAGTCATTTAAAAATAAATACTTTTATTTTTTTTATTTTTAAAGGTCTAATGGTTTCATTAGATAAGACT
GTTATTCCTTGACTGGGATCATTTAGAACCATTTGAAGCCACATATTGCATTTTGGAATTTTAAACTAAC
AAGCTCCACAATATAGAGAAAAAAATCTTGAAACTTTTTCAAAAACAATTTCTTCATTAATGATGAAAAA
AAGGGATCATGGATGAAAAAAGGCTAAGTAAATTTTGATTTGGGAA
